>Addgene plasmid #212896 | pCYP63 | addgene full sequence | sequence record 423600 | Addgene NGS Result
ACTGACTCGCTGCACGAGGCAGACCTCAGCGCTAGCGGAGTGTATACTGGCTTACTATGTTGGCACTGAT
GAGGGTGTCAGTGAAGTGCTTCATGTGGCAGGAGAAAAAAGGCTGCACCGGTGCGTCAGCAGAATATGTG
ATACAGGATATATTCCGCTTCCTCGCTCACTGACTCGCTACGCTCGGTCGTTCGACTGCGGCGAGCGGAA
ATGGCTTACGAACGGGGCGGAGATTTCCTGGAAGATGCCAGGAAGATACTTAACAGGGAAGTGAGAGGGC
CGCGGCAAAGCCGTTTTTCCATAGGCTCCGCCCCCCTGACAAGCATCACGAAATCTGACGCTCAAATCAG
TGGTGGCGAAACCCGACAGGACTATAAAGATACCAGGCGTTTCCCCCTGGCGGCTCCCTCGTGCGCTCTC
CTGTTCCTGCCTTTCGGTTTACCGGTGTCATTCCGCTGTTATGGCCGCGTTTGTCTCATTCCACGCCTGA
CACTCAGTTCCGGGTAGGCAGTTCGCTCCAAGCTGGACTGTATGCACGAACCCCCCGTTCAGTCCGACCG
CTGCGCCTTATCCGGTAACTATCGTCTTGAGTCCAACCCGGAAAGACATGCAAAAGCACCACTGGCAGCA
GCCACTGGTAATTGATTTAGAGGAGTTAGTCTTGAAGTCATGCGCCGGTTAAGGCTAAACTGAAAGGACA
AGTTTTGGTGACTGCGCTCCTCCAAGCCAGTTACCTCGGTTCAAAGAGTTGGTAGCTCAGAGAACCTTCG
AAAAACCGCCCTGCAAGGCGGTTTTTTCGTTTTCAGAGCAAGAGATTACGCGCAGACCAAAACGATCTCA
AGAAGATCATCTTATTAAGGGGTCTGACGCTCAGTGGAACGAAAAATCAATCTAAAGTATATATGAGTAA
ACTTGGTCTGACAGTTACCTTAGAAAAACTCATCGAGCATCAAATGAAACTGCAATTTATTCATATCAGG
ATTATCAATACCATATTTTTGAAAAAGCCGTTTCTGTAATGAAGGAGAAAACTCACCGAGGCAGTTCCAT
AGGATGGCAAGATCCTGGTATCGGTCTGCGATTCCGACTCGTCCAACATCAATACAACCTATTAATTTCC
CCTCGTCAAAAATAAGGTTATCAAGTGAGAAATCACCATGAGTGACGACTGAATCCGGTGAGAATGGCAA
AAGCTTATGCATTTCTTTCCAGACTTGTTCAACAGGCCAGCCATTACGCTCGTCATCAAAATCACTCGCA
TCAACCAAACCGTTATTCATTCGTGATTGCGCCTGAGCGAGACGAAATACGCGATCGCTGTTAAAAGGAC
AATTACAAACAGGAATCGAATGCAACCGGCGCAGGAACACTGCCAGCGCATCAACAATATTTTCACCTGA
ATCAGGATATTCTTCTAATACCTGGAATGCTGTTTTCCCGGGGATCGCAGTGGTGAGTAACCATGCATCA
TCAGGAGTACGGATAAAATGCTTGATGGTCGGAAGAGGCATAAATTCCGTCAGCCAGTTTAGTCTGACCA
TCTCATCTGTAACATCATTGGCAACGCTACCTTTGCCATGTTTCAGAAACAACTCTGGCGCATCGGGCTT
CCCATACAATCGATAGATTGTCGCACCTGATTGCCCGACATTATCGCGAGCCCATTTATACCCATATAAA
TCAGCATCCATGTTGGAATTTAATCGCGGCCTGGAGCAAGACGTTTCCCGTTGAATATGGCTCATAACAC
CCCTTGTATTACTGTTTATGTAAGCAGACAGTTTTATTGTTCATGATGATATATTTTTATCTTGTGCAAT
GTACATCAGAGATTTTGAGACACAACCAATTATTGAAGGCCTCCCTAACGGGGGGCCTTTTTTTGTTTCT
GGTCTCCCAAGCGCTTAACGATCGTTGGCTGAACAAACAGACAATCTGGTCTGTTTGTATTATGGAAAAT
TTTTCTGTATAATAGATTCAACAAACAGACAATCTGGTCTGTTTGTATTATCAGCGGTCAACGCATGTGC
TTTGCGTTCTGATGAGACAGTGATGTCGAAACCGCCTCTACAAATAATTTTGTTTAGGCACTGTACACAT
AAGGAGGTATCTTTTATGACCGGCGGCACCATCGCGCGCGTTCCGGGAGCATTGCCGTTAATAGGTCACA
CGGGCGCGTTCCTGAAATCCCCGCTGGAATTTCTGAAAGGTCTGTCCGCGCATGGCGAATTGGTTGAACT
GCGCTTCGGCAGAAAACGAGTTTTAGTTGTATGCGACCCTGACCTTACGCAGGAGATGTTACGCCGTGAT
CGGGTGTATGATAAAGGGGGCCCCATTTACGATCGCATGCGCGAGGCGGCCGGAAATGGCTTGGCAACTT
GCCCGAGTCGGGACCACCGACGGCAGCGCCGGACTATCCAACCGGCGTTTCATCATAGTCGCCTGCCGGG
TTATGCGCGCACCATGACTGAAGTAATCGATGAGGCAGTTCGCGGTTGGGACGGCCCGGAGGTAGACCTC
TGTCACGAAACGCGCAGCATTGCGAGCAGCGTCCTGCTGACAACTCTGTTTGGTACCGCGTTTGCTCCGG
AGGCCCGTGACGCGTTAGCGCGCGATCTGGAAACCATCCTGCGAGGCGGCCTTCGCCGCGCCGTACTGCC
TGAAGCTCTGTCGGCCCTGCCTACCCCCGCGAACTTACGTTATCAGCGTGCGCGCCGCCGTGCCAGAGGT
ATGATGGCTGACCTCATCCGTGCAGTACGCGCAGGCGACGGATCTGGTGATTCACTGTTCGCCACCCTGG
TAAATCAACACGGCGCGGGAACGGGCGACCTGCCAATGACAGATGAGGAATTAGTTGATCAGGCTATTAC
CATGTACGTCGCGGGTACGGAAACAACCGCAGGAGTGGTATGTTGGGCACTGCATCTGGCAGCACAGCAT
CCGCAAGCCGGCCGTCGCCTGGCTGATGAATGCCGTAGCGTGCTCGGTCATCGCGCGGCAACCTGGGAGG
ATCTTCCTCATCTGCCGTACACTCGTCAGACGCTCTTAGAAGCGCTGCGCCTCAACCCTCCAGGGTGGCT
TATCACCCGGCTGACCACGACGGATGATGCACGATTAGGCGACCATGCGGTACCACGGGGTAGTACCATC
GTCTACAGCGCATACCTGCTCTCCCGGCTGCCGGCGCGATACGAAGAACCTGAACATTTTGCACCGGAGC
GTTGGGCGCCGGGTACCATGGGTGCAAAAGTTCCAGACGGAGTATTCGGTGGTGGTGCGCGTAAATGCAT
CGGAGATGAATATGCGCTGATTGAAGGTGTCCTGATGCTCGCAACAATCACCGCCCGTTGGGACGTTCGT
ACTGCCCCGGATGCTCCAAAGCGCCCGCATCTGCCCGCGCTTACGCTGAATCCGACCCGTTTGATGGCGA
CTGTTACCCCAGCAGCGGCGCCAGATGGCTCGCGCTAATAAGGATGAGCTCTACAAATAAGCAGAGGTGG
TTGTGTTGCGAAAAAAAAAAAAAAACACCCTAACGGGTGTTTTTTTTTTTTTGGTGTCCCCACGTGTGGC
GCTGGAGACCGTCCAATGGCGGCGCGCCATCGAATGGTGCAAAACCTTTCGCGGTATGGCATGATAGCGC
CCGGAAGAGAGTCAATTCAGGGTGGTGAATATGAGCCCGAAACGTCGTACCCAGGCAGAACGTGCAATGG
AAACCCAGGGTAAACTGATTGCAGCAGCACTGGGTGTTCTGCGTGAAAAAGGTTATGCAGGTTTTCGTAT
TGCAGATGTTCCGGGTGCAGCCGGTGTTAGCCGTGGTGCACAGAGCCATCATTTTCCGACCAAACTGGAA
CTGCTGCTGGCAACCTTTGAATGGCTGTATGAGCAGATTACCGAACGTAGCCGTGCACGTCTGGCAAAAC
TGAAACCGGAAGATGATGTTATTCAGCAGATGCTGGATGATGCAGCAGATTTTTTTCTGGATGATGATTT
TAGCATCGGCCTGGATCTGATTGTTGCAGCAGATCGTGATCCGGCACTGCGTGAAGGTATTCTGCGTACC
GTTGAACGTAATCGTTTTGTTGTTGAAGATATGTGGCTGGGTGTGCTGGTGAGCCGTGGTCTGAGCCGTG
ATGATGCCGAAGATATTCTGTGGCTGATTTTTAACAGCGTTCGTGGTCTGACAGTTCGTAGCCTGTGGCA
GAAAGATAAAGAACGTTTTGAACGTGTGCGTAATAGCACCCTGGAAATTGCACGTGAACGTTATGCAAAA
TTCAAACGTTGATAAGGATCCTAATTGGTAACGAATCAGACAATTGACGGCTCGAGGGAGTAGCATAGGG
TTTGCAGAATCCCTGCTTCGTCCATTTGACAGGCACATTATGCATCGATGATAAGCTGTCAAACATGAGC
AGATCCTCTACGCCGGACGCATCGTGGCCGGCATCACCGGCGCCACAGGTGCGGTTGCTGGCGCCTATAT
CGCCGACATCACCGATGGGGAAGATCGGGCTCGCCACTTCGGGCTCATGAGCAAATATTTTATCTGAGGT
GCTTCCTCGCTC
Features (pLannotate 1.2.2; 12 found; start..end, strand, type, name):
     28..54      +  misc_feature   bom (fragment): basis of mobility region from pBR322
    153..208     -  rep_origin     RSF ori (fragment): Plasmids containing the RSF 1030 origin of replication can be propagated in E. coli cells that contain additional plasmids with compatible origins.
    296..841     -  rep_origin     p15A ori: Plasmids containing the medium-copy-number p15A origin of replication can be propagated in E. coli cells that contain a second plasmid with the ColE1 origin.
    930..1745    -  CDS            KanR: aminoglycoside phosphotransferase; aph(3')-Ia; confers resistance to kanamycin in bacteria or G418 (Geneticin®) in eukaryotes
   1922..1949    +  protein_bind   CuO: CymR-binding P2 operator sequence from the p-cmt operon of Pseudomonas putida (Mullick et al., 2006) CymR
   1980..2007    +  protein_bind   CuO: CymR-binding P2 operator sequence from the p-cmt operon of Pseudomonas putida (Mullick et al., 2006) CymR
   2011..2066    +  ncRNA          Hammerhead 3: Accession: RF00008 - Hammerhead ribozyme (type III)
   3597..3670    +  promoter       lacIq promoter (fragment): lacI (mutant); In the lacIq allele, a single base change in the promoter boosts expression of the lacI gene about 10-fold.
   3671..4279    +  CDS            cymR: CYMR_PSEPU - Experimental evidence at transcript level: Swiss-Prot protein existence level 2. Involved in the repression of the cym and cmt operons which are responsible of the p-cymene degradation. From Pseudomonas putida (Arthrobacter siderocapsulatus).
   4384..4402    -  promoter       tet promoter (fragment): E. coli promoter for tetracycline efflux protein gene
   4412..4532    +  CDS            TcR (fragment): tetracycline efflux protein; tet; confers resistance to tetracycline
   4551..11      -  rep_origin     RSF ori (fragment) (across the origin): Plasmids containing the RSF 1030 origin of replication can be propagated in E. coli cells that contain additional plasmids with compatible origins.
