[The description below was written by a language model from this plasmid's Addgene catalogue record and pLannotate feature annotations shown in this document.]
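Description:
pCYP63 is a 4,562-nt bacterial expression plasmid built on the pCYP backbone for producing a cytochrome P450 from Streptomyces clavuligerus (UniProt B5GRC6) in Escherichia coli. The record describes this enzyme as "LRD-modifying" without expanding the abbreviation. The coding sequence was codon optimized and commercially synthesized. Selection is by kanamycin through the aph(3')-Ia (KanR) gene. The only complete replication origin annotated is p15A, which is normally regarded as medium copy and is compatible with ColE1-type plasmids, although the catalogue entry lists the plasmid as high copy. Short fragments matching the RSF origin, the pBR322 bom region, and the tet promoter and tetracycline resistance gene are also flagged. These appear to be backbone remnants rather than functional elements.

Expression is driven by the PcymRC promoter, a cumate-responsive system. Two copies of the CuO operator, the CymR-binding site from the Pseudomonas putida p-cmt operon, sit just upstream of the insert. The plasmid also carries its own cymR repressor gene, preceded by a sequence matching part of the lacIq promoter. CymR binds the operators to hold transcription off, and in such systems cumate relieves the repression. A type III hammerhead ribozyme lies directly after the operators. Elements like this are commonly used as self-cleaving insulators that trim the 5' leader so that translation is less dependent on promoter context. The P450 gene itself was not annotated by the feature tool, but it presumably occupies the unannotated interval of roughly 1.5 kb between the ribozyme and the cymR cassette.

The associated publication title indicates that the plasmid belongs to work on a redox-proficient E. coli for screening terpenoids and the cytochrome P450s that modify them.
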