Addgene plasmid #212896: pCYP63
Purpose: Expresses the Streptomyces clavuligerus LRD-modifying cytochrome P450 enzyme
Depositing lab: Christopher Voigt. Depositing organization: Massachusetts Institute of Technology. Publication: Design of a redox-proficient Escherichia coli for screening terpenoids and modifying cytochrome P450s. Lin GM, Voigt CA. Nature Catalysis. 6, 1016–1029 (2023). https://doi.org/10.1038/s41929-023-01049-5.
Backbone
  Vector backbone: pCYP
  Vector type: Bacterial Expression
Growth in bacteria
  Bacterial resistance: Kanamycin, 50 μg/mL
  Growth temperature: 37°C
  Growth strain: DH5alpha
  Copy number: High Copy
Gene/Insert
  Gene/Insert name: cytochrome P450 (alt name: Uniprot ID: B5GRC6)
  Species: Streptomyces clavuligerus
  Promoter: PcymRC
  Cloning method: Unknown
Resource information
  A portion of this plasmid was derived from a plasmid made by: codon optimized and synthesized by vendors
Terms and licenses: Academic/Nonprofit Terms; Industry Terms: Not Available to Industry
How to cite: pCYP63 was a gift from Christopher Voigt (Addgene plasmid # 212896 ; http://n2t.net/addgene:212896 ; RRID:Addgene_212896)
